Addgene plasmid #57719: Dendra2-FTR-952
Purpose: Localization: Cytoskeleton, Excitation: 490 / 553, Emission: 507 / 573
Depositing lab: Michael Davidson. Depositing organization: Florida State University, Tallahassee.
Backbone
  Vector backbone: Dendra2
  Backbone size w/o insert (bp): 4750
  Vector type: Mammalian Expression
  Selectable markers: Neomycin (select with G418)
Growth in bacteria
  Bacterial resistance: Kanamycin, 50 μg/mL
  Growth temperature: 37°C
  Growth strain: DH5alpha
  Copy number: High Copy
Gene/Insert
  Gene/Insert name: FTR (alt name: Tractin)
  Promoter: CMV
  Tag / fusion protein: Dendra2 (C terminal on backbone)
  Cloning method: Unknown
  Sequencing primers: 5′ CMV-F; 3′ SV40pA-R
Terms and licenses: Academic/Nonprofit Terms; Industry Terms
Depositor comments: Tractin. Excitation = 490 / 553; Emission = 507 / 573
How to cite: Dendra2-FTR-952 was a gift from Michael Davidson (Addgene plasmid # 57719 ; http://n2t.net/addgene:57719 ; RRID:Addgene_57719)
