[The description below was written by a language model from this plasmid's Addgene catalogue record.]
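Description:
Dendra2-FTR-952 is a mammalian expression plasmid built on a Dendra2 fluorescent-protein backbone (about 4.75 kb without the insert) that encodes a fusion of FTR, also listed as Tractin, with the photoconvertible fluorescent protein Dendra2. Expression is driven by the CMV promoter, a strong constitutive promoter in most mammalian cell lines. The listed 3′ sequencing primer anneals in an SV40 polyadenylation region, which implies that such a signal lies downstream of the coding sequence. Dendra2 is supplied by the backbone and sits at the C-terminus of the fusion, so the Tractin sequence lies upstream of the fluorescent protein. The plasmid is maintained at high copy number in E. coli under kanamycin selection, and a neomycin resistance marker allows G418 selection of stably transfected mammalian cells. The record does not state the origin of replication, the species source or size of the insert, the linker between the two parts, or the cloning method, and no feature table is provided.

The construct is catalogued as a cytoskeleton localization marker. Tractin-type probes are generally used as actin-filament-binding peptides, so the fusion is expected to label filamentous actin structures in living cells, although the record itself says only "cytoskeleton". Dendra2 begins in a green state (excitation 490 nm, emission 507 nm) and can be irreversibly photoconverted to a red state (excitation 553 nm, emission 573 nm). This property allows a chosen subpopulation of labelled molecules to be highlighted and followed over time. It makes the plasmid suitable for live-cell imaging, for pulse-chase-style tracking of cytoskeletal dynamics and turnover, and for photoconversion-based super-resolution approaches.
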