>Addgene plasmid #57719 | Dendra2-FTR-952 | addgene partial sequence | sequence record 132305 | CMV-F 5'-CGCAAATGGGCGGTAGGCGTG-3'
GAGCTGGTTTAGTGAACCGTCAGATCCGCTAGCGCTACCGGACTCAGATCTCGAGCTCAAGCTTATGGGC
ATGGCGCGACCACGGGGCGCGGGGCCCTGCAGCCCCGGGTTGGAGCGGGCTCCGCGCCGGAGCGTCGGGG
AGCTGCGCCTGCTCTTCGAAGCGCGCTGCGCCGCAGTCGCCGCCGCAGCGGCCGCAGGGTCGGATCCACC
GGTCGCCACCATGGTGAGCAAGGGCGAGGAGCTGTTCACCGGGGTGGTGCCCATCCTGGTCGAGCTGGAC
GGCGACGTAAACGGCCACAAGTTCAGCGTGTCCGGCGAGGGCGAGGGCGATGCCACCTACGGCAAGCTGA
CCCTGAAGTTCATCTGCACCACCGGCAAGCTGCCCGTGCCCTGGCCCACCCTCGTGACCACCCTGACCTA
CGGCGTGCAGTGCTTCAGCCGCTACCCCGACCACATGAAGCAGCACGACTTCTTCAAGTCCGCCATGCCC
GAAGGCTACGTCCAGGAGCGCACCATCTTCTTCAAGGACGACGGCAACTACAAGACCCGCGCCGAGGTGA
AGTTCGAGGGCGACACCCTGGTGAACCGCATCGAGCTGAAGGGCATCGACTTCAAGGAGGACGGCAACAT
CCTGGGGCACAAGCTGGAGTACAACTACAACAGCCACAACGTCTATATCATGGCCGACAAGCAGAAGAAC
GGCATCAAGGTGAACTTCAAGATCCGCCACAACATCGAGGACGGCAGCGTGCAGCTCGCCGACCACTACC
AGCAGAACACC
