>Addgene plasmid #57719 | Dendra2-FTR-952 | depositor full sequence | sequence record 132308 | Dendra2-FTR-952 sequence 1238 bps
AGCTTTAGTGAACCGTCAGATCCGCTAGCGCTACCGGACTCAGATCTCGAGCTCAAGCTTATGGGCATGG
CGCGACCACGGGGCGCGGGGCCCTGCAGCCCCGGGTTGGAGCGGGCTCCGCGCCGGAGCGTCGGGGAGCT
GCGCCTGCTCTTCGAAGCGCGCTGCGCCGCAGTCGCCGCCGCAGCGGCCGCAGGGTCGGATCCACCGGTC
GCCACCATGGTGAGCAAGGGCGAGGAGCTGTTCACCGGGGTGGTGCCCATCCTGGTCGAGCTGGACGGCG
ACGTAAACGGCCACAAGTTCAGCGTGTCCGGCGAGGGCGAGGGCGATGCCACCTACGGCAAGCTGACCCT
GAAGTTCATCTGCACCACCGGCAAGCTGCCCGTGCCCTGGCCCACCCTCGTGACCACCCTGACCTACGGC
GTGCAGTGCTTCAGCCGCTACCCCGACCACATGAAGCAGCACGACTTCTTCAAGTCCGCCATGCCCGAAG
GCTACGTCCAGGAGCGCACCATCTTCTTCAAGGACGACGGCAACTACAAGACCCGCGCCGAGGTGAAGTT
CGAGGGCGACACCCTGGTGAACCGCATCGAGCTGAAGGGCATCGACTTCAAGGAGGACGGCAACATCCTG
GGGCACAAGCTGGAGTACAACTACAACAGCCACAACGTCTATATCATGGCCGACAAGCAGAAGAACGGCA
TCAAGGTGAACTTCAAGATCCGCCACAACATCGAGGACGGCAGCGTGCAGCTCGCCGACCACTACCAGCA
GAACACCCCCATCGGCGACGGCCCCGTGCTGCTGCCCGACAACCACTACCTGAGCACCCAGTCCAAGCTG
AGCAAAGACCCCAACGAGAAGCGCGATCACATGGTCCTGCTGGAGTTCGTGACCGCCGCCGGGATCACTC
TCGGCATGGACGAGCTGTACAAGTAAAGCGGCCGCGACTCTAGATCATAATCAGCCATACCACATTTGTA
GAGGTTTTACTTGCTTTAAAAAACCTCCACACCTCCCCCTGAACTGAAACATAAATGATGCATGTGTGTA
ACTGTTTATGCAGCTATATGTACAATAAGCATAGCATCACAAATTCACAAATAAGCATTTTTTTCACTGC
ATCTAGCTGTGCGTCGACTCCATCATGTATTCTTAAGGCCTAAATGTAGCGTTAATATTGTCAGTCCGTC
AGTTCTGTATCAGCCTAATTTAACCAATAGGGCGCGAATCCGCGCCAT
